Addgene plasmid #233928: pHRSV_CHARMS-5xA
Purpose: Mammalian expression of Chimeric Higher-Order Assemblies for Receptor Mediated Signaling (CHARMS) variant: CHARMS-5xA which contains only 5 TRAF6 binding motifs with a alanine mutation
Depositing lab: Marcus Taylor. Depositing organization: Max Planck Institute for Infection Biology. Publication: Bottom-up reconstruction of functional death fold signalosomes reveals a requirement for polymer stability and avidity. Lichtenstein MA, Cao F, Lobnow F, Dirvanskyte P, Weyhenmeyer D, Kulesza A, Ziska E, Halfmann R, Taylor MJ. Science. 2025 Apr 25;388(6745):415-422. doi: 10.1126/science.adq3234. Epub 2025 Apr 24. PubMed 40273247.
Backbone
  Vector backbone: pHR-dSV40
  Vector type: Mammalian Expression, Lentiviral
Growth in bacteria
  Bacterial resistance: Ampicillin, 100 μg/mL
  Growth temperature: 37°C
  Growth strain: NEB Stable
  Copy number: High Copy
Gene/Insert
  Gene/Insert name: CHARMS-5xA
  Species: Synthetic
  Promoter: SV40
  Tag / fusion protein: mEGFP (C terminal on insert)
  Cloning method: Gibson Cloning
Terms and licenses: Academic/Nonprofit Terms; Industry Terms: Not Available to Industry
Depositor comments: Created by Gibson assembly using MluI (5') and NotI (3') sites. Please visit https://doi.org/10.1101/2024.05.08.593169 for bioRxiv preprint.
How to cite: pHRSV_CHARMS-5xA was a gift from Marcus Taylor (Addgene plasmid # 233928 ; http://n2t.net/addgene:233928 ; RRID:Addgene_233928)
