[The description below was written by a language model from this plasmid's Addgene catalogue record and pLannotate feature annotations shown in this document.]
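Description:
pHRSV_CHARMS-5xA is a lentiviral transfer plasmid for mammalian expression, built on the pHR-dSV40 backbone. It is maintained in E. coli through a high-copy ColE1/pUC-type origin with ampicillin selection (AmpR, β-lactamase). The viral portion runs from a truncated HIV-1 5' LTR through the Ψ packaging signal, a gag fragment, the Rev response element and the cPPT/CTS, then the expression cassette, a WPRE and a self-inactivating ΔU3 3' LTR. Together these elements allow the genomic RNA to be packaged when helper functions are supplied in trans, exported in a Rev-dependent manner, and integrated into target cells without reconstituting an active viral promoter. The WPRE enhances transcript expression. Outside the LTRs the annotation also picks up legacy backbone remnants: a second SV40 promoter followed by gpt fragments, SV40 small t intron and poly(A) sequences, and fragments of TcR, rop and bom.

The payload is CHARMS-5xA, a synthetic variant of the "Chimeric Higher-Order Assemblies for Receptor Mediated Signaling" design, driven by a short SV40 early promoter and fused at its C terminus to monomeric EGFP for fluorescence detection. According to the record, this variant contains only five TRAF6 binding motifs carrying an alanine mutation. The automated annotation labels most of the open reading frame as matching mouse MyD88, suggesting that the chimera is built on MyD88-derived sequence, although the record does not spell out its domain composition. The insert was introduced by Gibson assembly at MluI and NotI sites. The plasmid belongs to a study reconstructing death-fold signalosomes from the bottom up. The alanine-substituted motifs suggest a role as a comparison construct for TRAF6 engagement, though the record does not say so.
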