Features (pLannotate 1.2.2; 34 found; start..end, strand, type, name):
      2..212     +  promoter       SV40 promoter: SV40 early promoter
    225..1112    +  CDS            Myd88: MYD88_MOUSE - Experimental evidence at protein level: Swiss-Prot protein existence level 1. [Isoform 2]: Defective in its ability to induce IRAK phosphorylation and NF-kappa-B activation and can function as a negative regulator of activation by IL-1 or lipopolysaccharide (LPS). From Mus musculus (Mouse).
   1131..1844    +  CDS            mEGFP: mEGFP is a basic (constitutively fluorescent) green fluorescent protein published in 2002, derived from Aequorea victoria. It has moderate acid sensitivity.
   2198..2228    +  misc_feature   MCS (fragment): pUC18/19 multiple cloning site
   2229..2247    +  misc_feature   MCS (fragment): pBluescript multiple cloning site
   2247..2835    +  misc_feature   WPRE: woodchuck hepatitis virus posttranscriptional regulatory element
   2836..2858    +  misc_feature   MCS (fragment): pBluescript multiple cloning site
   2875..2943    +  CDS            nef (fragment): NEF_HV1Z2 - Experimental evidence at protein level: Swiss-Prot protein existence level 1. Extracellular Nef protein targets CD4(+) T-lymphocytes for apoptosis by interacting with CXCR4 surface receptors. From Human immunodeficiency virus type 1 group M subtype D (isolate Z2/CDC-Z34) (HIV-1).
   2945..3178    +  LTR            3' LTR (ΔU3): self-inactivating 3' long terminal repeat (LTR) from HIV-1
   3203..3221    -  promoter       SP6 promoter: promoter for bacteriophage SP6 RNA polymerase
   3449..3728    +  CDS            TcR (fragment): tetracycline efflux protein; tet; confers resistance to tetracycline
   3729..3777    -  misc_feature   bom (fragment): basis of mobility region from pBR322
   3879..3914    -  CDS            rop (fragment): Rop protein, which maintains plasmids at low copy number; rop
   4009..4113    +  promoter       AmpR promoter: bla
   4114..4974    +  CDS            AmpR: β-lactamase; bla; confers resistance to ampicillin, carbenicillin, and related antibiotics
   5145..5733    +  rep_origin     ori: high-copy-number ColE1/pMB1/pBR322/pUC origin of replication
   5916..5972    +  CDS            lacI (fragment): lac repressor; lacI; The lac repressor binds to the lac operator to inhibit transcription in E. coli. This inhibition can be relieved by adding lactose or isopropyl-β-D-thiogalactopyranoside (IPTG).
   5979..6308    +  promoter       SV40 promoter: SV40 enhancer and early promoter
   6508..6627    +  CDS            gpt (fragment): XGPT_ECOLI - Also known as gpp, gxu. Experimental evidence at protein level: Swiss-Prot protein existence level 1. Purine salvage pathway enzyme that catalyzes the transfer of the ribosyl-5-phosphate group from 5-phospho-alpha-D-ribose 1- diphosphate (PRPP) to the N9 position of the 6-oxopurines guanine and xanthine to form the corresponding ribonucleotides GMP (guanosine 5'- monophosphate) and XMP (xanthosine 5'-monophosphate), with the release of PPi. To a lesser extent, also acts on hypoxanthine (PubMed:9100006, PubMed:3886014). Does not ribophosphorylate adenine (PubMed:3886014). From Esch
   6627..6962    +  CDS            gpt (fragment): XGPT_ECOLI - Also known as gpp, gxu. Experimental evidence at protein level: Swiss-Prot protein existence level 1. Purine salvage pathway enzyme that catalyzes the transfer of the ribosyl-5-phosphate group from 5-phospho-alpha-D-ribose 1- diphosphate (PRPP) to the N9 position of the 6-oxopurines guanine and xanthine to form the corresponding ribonucleotides GMP (guanosine 5'- monophosphate) and XMP (xanthosine 5'-monophosphate), with the release of PPi. To a lesser extent, also acts on hypoxanthine (PubMed:9100006, PubMed:3886014). Does not ribophosphorylate adenine (PubMed:3886014). From Esch
   7057..7362    +  CDS            frsA (fragment): FRSA_ECOLI - Also known as yafA. Experimental evidence at protein level: Swiss-Prot protein existence level 1. Catalyzes the hydrolysis of esters (PubMed:15808744). Displays esterase activity toward pNP-butyrate (PubMed:15808744). May stimulate mixed-acid fermentation by acting as a fermentation/respiration switch that down-regulates respiration and up- regulates fermentation rates (PubMed:15169777). From Escherichia coli (strain K12).
   7366..7440    +  CDS            small t antigen (fragment): SV40 (simian virus 40) small t antigen
   7442..7507    +  intron         small t intron: SV40 (simian virus 40) small t antigen intron
   7637..7657    +  CDS            SV40 NLS: nuclear localization signal of SV40 (simian virus 40) large T antigen
   7976..8059    +  CDS            large T antigen (fragment): large T antigen from SV40 (simian virus 40)
   8082..8216    +  polyA_signal   SV40 poly(A) signal: SV40 polyadenylation signal
   8383..8712    +  CDS            nef (fragment): NEF_HV1BR - Experimental evidence at protein level: Swiss-Prot protein existence level 1. Extracellular Nef protein targets CD4(+) T-lymphocytes for apoptosis by interacting with CXCR4 surface receptors (PubMed:14990729). From Human immunodeficiency virus type 1 group M subtype B (isolate BRU/LAI) (HIV-1).
   8760..9017    +  LTR            5' LTR (truncated): truncated 5' long terminal repeat (LTR) from HIV-1
   9064..9189    +  misc_feature   HIV-1 Ψ: packaging signal of human immunodeficiency virus type 1
   9173..9511    +  CDS            HIV-1 gag (fragment): gag protein from human immunodeficiency virus 1; gag
   9686..9919    +  misc_feature   RRE: The Rev response element (RRE) of HIV-1 allows for Rev-dependent mRNA export from the nucleus to the cytoplasm.
  10296..10396   +  CDS            Rev (fragment): human immunodeficiency virus 1 (HIV-1) Rev protein; rev; enhances nuclear export of unspliced and incompletely spliced viral mRNAs
  10433..10550   +  misc_feature   cPPT/CTS: central polypurine tract and central termination sequence of HIV-1
  10587..10610   -  misc_feature   MCS (fragment): pBluescript multiple cloning site
>Addgene plasmid #233928 | pHRSV_CHARMS-5xA | addgene full sequence | sequence record 468363 | Addgene NGS Result
GGCAGGCAGAAGTATGCAAAGCATGCATCTCAATTAGTCAGCAACCATAGTCCCGCCCCTAACTCCGCCC
ATCCCGCCCCTAACTCCGCCCAGTTCCGCCCATTCTCCGCCCCATGGCTGACTAATTTTTTTTATTTATG
CAGAGGCCGAGGCCGCCTCTGCCTCTGAGCTATTCCAGAAGTAGTGAGGAGGCTTTTTTGGAGGCCTAGG
CTACGCGTGCCACCATGTCTGCGGGAGACCCCCGCGTGGGATCCGGGTCCCTGGACTCCTTCATGTTCTC
CATACCCTTGGTCGCGCTTAACGTGGGAGTGAGGCGCCGCCTATCGCTGTTCTTGAACCCTCGGACGCCC
GTGGCGGCCGACTGGACCTTGCTGGCGGAGGAGATGGGCTTCGAGTACTTGGAGATCCGAGAGCTGGAAA
CGCGCCCTGACCCCACTCGCAGTTTGTTGGATGCCTGGCAGGGGCGCTCTGGCGCGTCTGTCGGCAGGCT
GCTAGAGCTGCTGGCCTTGTTAGACCGTGAGGATATACTGAAGGAGCTGAAGTCGCGCATCGAGGAGGAC
TGCCAGAAATACTTAGGTAAGCAGCAGAACCAGGAGTCCGAGAAGCCTTTACAGGTGGCCAGAGTGGAAA
GCAGTGTCCCACAAACAAAGGAACTGGGAGGCATCACCACCCTTGATGACCCCCTAGGACAAACGCCGGA
ACTTTTCGATGCCTTTATCTGCTACTGCCCCAACGATATCGAGTTTGTGCAGGAGATGATCCGGCAACTA
GAACAGACAGACTATCGGCTTAAGTTGTGTGTGTCCGACCGTGACGTCCTGCCGGGCACCTGTGTCTGGT
CCATTGCCAGCGAGCTAATTGAGAAAAGGTGTCGCCGCATGGTGGTGGTTGTTTCTGACGATTATCTACA
GAGCAAGGAATGTGACTTCCAGACCAAGTTTGCACTCAGCCTGTCTCCAGGTGTCCAACAGAAGCGACTG
ATTCCTATTAAATACAAGGCGATGAAGAAGGACTTTCCCAGTATCCTGCGGTTCATCACTATATGCGACT
ATACCAACCCTTGCACCAAGTCCTGGTTCTGGACCCGCCTTGCCAAGGCTTTGTCCCTGCCCGGAGGTAG
TGGCGGGTCCGTGAGCAAGGGCGAGGAGCTGTTCACCGGGGTGGTGCCCATCCTGGTCGAGCTGGACGGC
GACGTAAACGGCCACAAGTTCAGCGTGTCCGGCGAGGGCGAGGGCGATGCCACCTACGGCAAGCTGACCC
TGAAGTTCATCTGCACCACCGGCAAGCTGCCCGTGCCCTGGCCCACCCTCGTGACCACCCTGACCTACGG
CGTGCAGTGCTTCAGCCGCTACCCCGACCACATGAAGCAGCACGACTTCTTCAAGTCCGCCATGCCCGAA
GGCTACGTCCAGGAGCGCACCATCTTCTTCAAGGACGACGGCAACTACAAGACCCGCGCCGAGGTGAAGT
TCGAGGGCGACACCCTGGTGAACCGCATCGAGCTGAAGGGCATCGACTTCAAGGAGGACGGCAACATCCT
GGGGCACAAGCTGGAGTACAACTACAACAGCCACAACGTCTATATCATGGCCGACAAGCAGAAGAACGGC
ATCAAGGTGAACTTCAAGATCCGCCACAACATCGAGGACGGCAGCGTGCAGCTCGCCGACCACTACCAGC
AGAACACCCCCATCGGCGACGGCCCCGTGCTGCTGCCCGACAACCACTACCTGAGCACCCAGTCCAAGCT
GAGCAAAGACCCCAACGAGAAGCGCGATCACATGGTCCTGCTGGAGTTCGTGACCGCCGCCGGGATCACT
CTCGGCATGGACGAGCTGTACAAGGGTGGAAGTCCTAAACAAGAACCTCAAGCGATCGATTTCGGAGGAG
GCAGTGGCGGCACAGGATCCGGCGGGGGCAGCGGTGGGCCCAAACAGGAACCACAGGCAATTGATTTCGG
CGGCGGGTCTGGAGGTACAGGTAGCGGGGGCACTGGAGGCTCTCCAAAGCAGGAGCCTCAGGCGATAGAC
TTTGGCGGGGGGAGCGGCGGTACTGGATCTGGCGGTGGCAGTGGTGGCCCTAAGCAGGAGCCCCAAGCAA
TCGACTTTGGGGGAGGCAGTGGTGGGACCGGATCAGGAGGAACTGGGGGTAGTCCCAAGCAAGAACCACA
AGCGATCGACTTTTAAAGCGGCCGCGACTCTAGAGTCGACCTGCAGGCATGCAAGCTTGATATCAAGCTT
ATCGATAATCAACCTCTGGATTACAAAATTTGTGAAAGATTGACTGGTATTCTTAACTATGTTGCTCCTT
TTACGCTATGTGGATACGCTGCTTTAATGCCTTTGTATCATGCTATTGCTTCCCGTATGGCTTTCATTTT
CTCCTCCTTGTATAAATCCTGGTTGCTGTCTCTTTATGAGGAGTTGTGGCCCGTTGTCAGGCAACGTGGC
GTGGTGTGCACTGTGTTTGCTGACGCAACCCCCACTGGTTGGGGCATTGCCACCACCTGTCAGCTCCTTT
CCGGGACTTTCGCTTTCCCCCTCCCTATTGCCACGGCGGAACTCATCGCCGCCTGCCTTGCCCGCTGCTG
GACAGGGGCTCGGCTGTTGGGCACTGACAATTCCGTGGTGTTGTCGGGGAAATCATCGTCCTTTCCTTGG
CTGCTCGCCTGTGTTGCCACCTGGATTCTGCGCGGGACGTCCTTCTGCTACGTCCCTTCGGCCCTCAATC
CAGCGGACCTTCCTTCCCGCGGCCTGCTGCCGGCTCTGCGGCCTCTTCCGCGTCTTCGCCTTCGCCCTCA
GACGAGTCGGATCTCCCTTTGGGCCGCCTCCCCGCATCGATACCGTCGACCTCGAGGGAATTAATTCGAG
CTCGGTACCTTTAAGACCAATGACTTACAAGGCAGCTGTAGATCTTAGCCACTTTTTAAAAGAAAAGGGG
GGACTGGAAGGGCTAATTCACTCCCAACGAAGACAAGATCTGCTTTTTGCTTGTACTGGGTCTCTCTGGT
TAGACCAGATCTGAGCCTGGGAGCTCTCTGGCTAACTAGGGAACCCACTGCTTAAGCCTCAATAAAGCTT
GCCTTGAGTGCTTCAAGTAGTGTGTGCCCGTCTGTTGTGTGACTCTGGTAACTAGAGATCCCTCAGACCC
TTTTAGTCAGTGTGGAAAATCTCTAGCAGCATCTAGAATTAATTCCGTGTATTCTATAGTGTCACCTAAA
TCGTATGTGTATGATACATAAGGTTATGTATTAATTGTAGCCGCGTTCTAACGACAATATGTACAAGCCT
AATTGTGTAGCATCTGGCTTACTGAAGCAGACCCTATCATCTCTCTCGTAAACTGCCGTCAGAGTCGGTT
TGGTTGGACGAACCTTCTGAGTTTCTGGTAACGCCGTCCCGCACCCGGAAATGGTCAGCGAACCAATCAG
CAGGGTCATCGCTAGCCAGATCCTCTACGCCGGACGCATCGTGGCCGGCATCACCGGCGCCACAGGTGCG
GTTGCTGGCGCCTATATCGCCGACATCACCGATGGGGAAGATCGGGCTCGCCACTTCGGGCTCATGAGCG
CTTGTTTCGGCGTGGGTATGGTGGCAGGCCCCGTGGCCGGGGGACTGTTGGGCGCCATCTCCTTGCATGC
ACCATTCCTTGCGGCGGCGGTGCTCAACGGCCTCAACCTACTACTGGGCTGCTTCCTAATGCAGGAGTCG
CATAAGGGAGAGCGTCGAATGGTGCACTCTCAGTACAATCTGCTCTGATGCCGCATAGTTAAGCCAGCCC
CGACACCCGCCAACACCCGCTGACGCGCCCTGACGGGCTTGTCTGCTCCCGGCATCCGCTTACAGACAAG
CTGTGACCGTCTCCGGGAGCTGCATGTGTCAGAGGTTTTCACCGTCATCACCGAAACGCGCGAGACGAAA
GGGCCTCGTGATACGCCTATTTTTATAGGTTAATGTCATGATAATAATGGTTTCTTAGACGTCAGGTGGC
ACTTTTCGGGGAAATGTGCGCGGAACCCCTATTTGTTTATTTTTCTAAATACATTCAAATATGTATCCGC
TCATGAGACAATAACCCTGATAAATGCTTCAATAATATTGAAAAAGGAAGAGTATGAGTATTCAACATTT
CCGTGTCGCCCTTATTCCCTTTTTTGCGGCATTTTGCCTTCCTGTTTTTGCTCACCCAGAAACGCTGGTG
AAAGTAAAAGATGCTGAAGATCAGTTGGGTGCACGAGTGGGTTACATCGAACTGGATCTCAACAGCGGTA
AGATCCTTGAGAGTTTTCGCCCCGAAGAACGTTTTCCAATGATGAGCACTTTTAAAGTTCTGCTATGTGG
CGCGGTATTATCCCGTATTGACGCCGGGCAAGAGCAACTCGGTCGCCGCATACACTATTCTCAGAATGAC
TTGGTTGAGTACTCACCAGTCACAGAAAAGCATCTTACGGATGGCATGACAGTAAGAGAATTATGCAGTG
CTGCCATAACCATGAGTGATAACACTGCGGCCAACTTACTTCTGACAACGATCGGAGGACCGAAGGAGCT
AACCGCTTTTTTGCACAACATGGGGGATCATGTAACTCGCCTTGATCGTTGGGAACCGGAGCTGAATGAA
GCCATACCAAACGACGAGCGTGACACCACGATGCCTGTAGCAATGGCAACAACGTTGCGCAAACTATTAA
CTGGCGAACTACTTACTCTAGCTTCCCGGCAACAATTAATAGACTGGATGGAGGCGGATAAAGTTGCAGG
ACCACTTCTGCGCTCGGCCCTTCCGGCTGGCTGGTTTATTGCTGATAAATCTGGAGCCGGTGAGCGTGGG
TCTCGCGGTATCATTGCAGCACTGGGGCCAGATGGTAAGCCCTCCCGTATCGTAGTTATCTACACGACGG
GGAGTCAGGCAACTATGGATGAACGAAATAGACAGATCGCTGAGATAGGTGCCTCACTGATTAAGCATTG
GTAACTGTCAGACCAAGTTTACTCATATATACTTTAGATTGATTTAAAACTTCATTTTTAATTTAAAAGG
ATCTAGGTGAAGATCCTTTTTGATAATCTCATGACCAAAATCCCTTAACGTGAGTTTTCGTTCCACTGAG
CGTCAGACCCCGTAGAAAAGATCAAAGGATCTTCTTGAGATCCTTTTTTTCTGCGCGTAATCTGCTGCTT
GCAAACAAAAAAACCACCGCTACCAGCGGTGGTTTGTTTGCCGGATCAAGAGCTACCAACTCTTTTTCCG
AAGGTAACTGGCTTCAGCAGAGCGCAGATACCAAATACTGTTCTTCTAGTGTAGCCGTAGTTAGGCCACC
ACTTCAAGAACTCTGTAGCACCGCCTACATACCTCGCTCTGCTAATCCTGTTACCAGTGGCTGCTGCCAG
TGGCGATAAGTCGTGTCTTACCGGGTTGGACTCAAGACGATAGTTACCGGATAAGGCGCAGCGGTCGGGC
TGAACGGGGGGTTCGTGCACACAGCCCAGCTTGGAGCGAACGACCTACACCGAACTGAGATACCTACAGC
GTGAGCTATGAGAAAGCGCCACGCTTCCCGAAGGGAGAAAGGCGGACAGGTATCCGGTAAGCGGCAGGGT
CGGAACAGGAGAGCGCACGAGGGAGCTTCCAGGGGGAAACGCCTGGTATCTTTATAGTCCTGTCGGGTTT
CGCCACCTCTGACTTGAGCGTCGATTTTTGTGATGCTCGTCAGGGGGGCGGAGCCTATGGAAAAACGCCA
GCAACGCGGCCTTTTTACGGTTCCTGGCCTTTTGCTGGCCTTTTGCTCACATGTTCTTTCCTGCGTTATC
CCCTGATTCTGTGGATAACCGTATTACCGCCTTTGAGTGAGCTGATACCGCTCGCCGCAGCCGAACGACC
GAGCGCAGCGAGTCAGTGAGCGAGGAAGCGGAAGAGCGCCCAATACGCAAACCGCCTCTCCCCGCGCGTT
GGCCGATTCATTAATGCAGCTGTGGAATGTGTGTCAGTTAGGGTGTGGAAAGTCCCCAGGCTCCCCAGCA
GGCAGAAGTATGCAAAGCATGCATCTCAATTAGTCAGCAACCAGGTGTGGAAAGTCCCCAGGCTCCCCAG
CAGGCAGAAGTATGCAAAGCATGCATCTCAATTAGTCAGCAACCATAGTCCCGCCCCTAACTCCGCCCAT
CCCGCCCCTAACTCCGCCCAGTTCCGCCCATTCTCCGCCCCATGGCTGACTAATTTTTTTTATTTATGCA
GAGGCCGAGGCCGCCTCGGCCTCTGAGCTATTCCAGAAGTAGTGAGGAGGCTTTTTTGGAGGCCTAGGCT
TTTGCAAAAAGCTTGGACACAAGACAGGCTTGCGAGATATGTTTGAGAATACCACTTTATCCCGCGTCAG
GGAGAGGCAGTGCGTAAAAAGACGCGGACTCATGTGAAATACTGGTTTTTAGTGCGCCAGATCTCTATAA
TCTCGCGCAACCTATTTTCCCCTCGAACACTTTTTAAGCCGTAGATAAACAGGCTGGGACACTTCACATG
AGCGAAAAATACATCGTCACCTGGGACATGTTGCAGATCCATGCACGTAAACTCGCAAGCCGACTGATGC
CTTCTGAACAATGGAAAGGCATTATTGCCGTAAGCCGTGGCGGTCTGTACCGGGTGCGTTACTGGCGCGT
GAACTGGGTATTCGTCATGTCGATACCGTTTGTATTTCCAGCTACGATCACGACAACCAGCGCGAGCTTA
AAGTGCTGAAACGCGCAGAAGGCGATGGCGAAGGCTTCATCGTTATTGATGACCTGGTGGATACCGGTGG
TACTGCGGTTGCGATTCGTGAAATGTATCCAAAAGCGCACTTTGTCACCATCTTCGCAAAACCGGCTGGT
CGTCCGCTGGTTGATGACTATGTTGTTGATATCCCGCAAGATACCTGGATTGAACAGCCGTGGGATATGG
GCGTCGTATTCGTCCCGCCAATCTCCGGTCGCTAATCTTTTCAACGCCTGGCACTGCCGGGCGTTGTTCT
TTTTAACTTCAGGCGGGTTACAATAGTTTCCAGTAAGTATTCTGGAGGCTGCATCCATGACACAGGCAAA
CCTGAGCGAAACCCTGTTCAAACCCCGCTTTAAACATCCTGAAACCTCGACGCTAGTCCGCCGCTTTAAT
CACGGCGCACAACCGCCTGTGCAGTCGGCCCTTGATGGTAAAACCATCCCTCACTGGTATCGCATGATTA
ACCGTCTGATGTGGATCTGGCGCGGCATTGACCCACGCGAAATCCTCGACGTCCAGGCACGTATTGTGAT
GAGCGATGCCGAACGTACCGACGATGATTTATACGATACGGTGATTGGCTACCGTGGCGGCAACTGGATT
TATGAGTGGGCCCCGGATCTTTGTGAAGGAACCTTACTTCTGTGGTGTGACATAATTGGACAAACTACCT
ACAGAGATTTAAAGCTCTAAGGTAAATATAAAATTTTTAAGTGTATAATGTGTTAAACTACTGATTCTAA
TTGTTTGTGTATTTTAGATTCCAACCTATGGAACTGATGAATGGGAGCAGTGGTGGAATGCCTTTAATGA
GGAAAACCTGTTTTGCTCAGAAGAAATGCCATCTAGTGATGATGAGGCTACTGCTGACTCTCAACATTCT
ACTCCTCCAAAAAAGAAGAGAAAGGTAGAAGACCCCAAGGACTTTCCTTCAGAATTGCTAAGTTTTTTGA
GTCATGCTGTGTTTAGTAATAGAACTCTTGCTTGCTTTGCTATTTACACCACAAAGGAAAAAGCTGCACT
GCTATACAAGAAAATTATGGAAAAATATTCTGTAACCTTTATAAGTAGGCATAACAGTTATAATCATAAC
ATACTGTTTTTTCTTACTCCACACAGGCATAGAGTGTCTGCTATTAATAACTATGCTCAAAAATTGTGTA
CCTTTAGCTTTTTAATTTGTAAAGGGGTTAATAAGGAATATTTGATGTATAGTGCCTTGACTAGAGATCA
TAATCAGCCATACCACATTTGTAGAGGTTTTACTTGCTTTAAAAAACCTCCCACACCTCCCCCTGAACCT
GAAACATAAAATGAATGCAATTGTTGTTGTTAACTTGTTTATTGCAGCTTATAATGGTTACAAATAAAGC
AATAGCATCACAAATTTCACAAATAAAGCATTTTTTTCACTGCATTCTAGTTGTGGTTTGTCCAAACTCA
TCAATGTATCTTATCATGTCTGGATCAACTGGATAACTCAAGCTAACCAAAATCATCCCAAACTTCCCAC
CCCATACCCTATTACCACTGCCAATTACCTGTGGTTTCATTTACTCTAAACCTGTGATTCCTCTGAATTA
TTTTCATTTTAAAGAAATTGTATTTGTTAAATATGTACTACAAACTTAGTAGTTGGAAGGGCTAATTCAC
TCCCAAAGAAGACAAGATATCCTTGATCTGTGGATCTACCACACACAAGGCTACTTCCCTGATTAGCAGA
ACTACACACCAGGGCCAGGGGTCAGATATCCACTGACCTTTGGATGGTGCTACAAGCTAGTACCAGTTGA
GCCAGATAAGGTAGAAGAGGCCAATAAAGGAGAGAACACCAGCTTGTTACACCCTGTGAGCCTGCATGGG
ATGGATGACCCGGAGAGAGAAGTGTTAGAGTGGAGGTTTGACAGCCGCCTAGCATTTCATCACGTGGCCC
GAGAGCTGCATCCGGAGTACTTCAAGAACTGCTGATATCGAGCTTGCTACAAGGGACTTTCCGCTGGGGA
CTTTCCAGGGAGGCGTGGCCTGGGCGGGACTGGGGAGTGGCGAGCCCTCAGATCCTGCATATAAGCAGCT
GCTTTTTGCCTGTACTGGGTCTCTCTGGTTAGACCAGATCTGAGCCTGGGAGCTCTCTGGCTAACTAGGG
AACCCACTGCTTAAGCCTCAATAAAGCTTGCCTTGAGTGCTTCAAGTAGTGTGTGCCCGTCTGTTGTGTG
ACTCTGGTAACTAGAGATCCCTCAGACCCTTTTAGTCAGTGTGGAAAATCTCTAGCAGTGGCGCCCGAAC
AGGGACTTGAAAGCGAAAGGGAAACCAGAGGAGCTCTCTCGACGCAGGACTCGGCTTGCTGAAGCGCGCA
CGGCAAGAGGCGAGGGGCGGCGACTGGTGAGTACGCCAAAAATTTTGACTAGCGGAGGCTAGAAGGAGAG
AGATGGGTGCGAGAGCGTCAGTATTAAGCGGGGGAGAATTAGATCGCGATGGGAAAAAATTCGGTTAAGG
CCAGGGGGAAAGAAAAAATATAAATTAAAACATATAGTATGGGCAAGCAGGGAGCTAGAACGATTCGCAG
TTAATCCTGGCCTGTTAGAAACATCAGAAGGCTGTAGACAAATACTGGGACAGCTACAACCATCCCTTCA
GACAGGATCAGAAGAACTTAGATCATTATATAATACAGTAGCAACCCTCTATTGTGTGCATCAAAGGATA
GAGATAAAAGACACCAAGGAAGCTTTAGACAAGATAGAGGAAGAGCAAAACAAAAGTAAGACCACCGCAC
AGCAAGCGGCCGGCCGCTGATCTTCAGACCTGGAGGAGGAGATATGAGGGACAATTGGAGAAGTGAATTA
TATAAATATAAAGTAGTAAAAATTGAACCATTAGGAGTAGCACCCACCAAGGCAAAGAGAAGAGTGGTGC
AGAGAGAAAAAAGAGCAGTGGGAATAGGAGCTTTGTTCCTTGGGTTCTTGGGAGCAGCAGGAAGCACTAT
GGGCGCAGCGTCAATGACGCTGACGGTACAGGCCAGACAATTATTGTCTGGTATAGTGCAGCAGCAGAAC
AATTTGCTGAGGGCTATTGAGGCGCAACAGCATCTGTTGCAACTCACAGTCTGGGGCATCAAGCAGCTCC
AGGCAAGAATCCTGGCTGTGGAAAGATACCTAAAGGATCAACAGCTCCTGGGGATTTGGGGTTGCTCTGG
AAAACTCATTTGCACCACTGCTGTGCCTTGGAATGCTAGTTGGAGTAATAAATCTCTGGAACAGATTTGG
AATCACACGACCTGGATGGAGTGGGACAGAGAAATTAACAATTACACAAGCTTAATACACTCCTTAATTG
AAGAATCGCAAAACCAGCAAGAAAAGAATGAACAAGAATTATTGGAATTAGATAAATGGGCAAGTTTGTG
GAATTGGTTTAACATAACAAATTGGCTGTGGTATATAAAATTATTCATAATGATAGTAGGAGGCTTGGTA
GGTTTAAGAATAGTTTTTGCTGTACTTTCTATAGTGAATAGAGTTAGGCAGGGATATTCACCATTATCGT
TTCAGACCCACCTCCCAACCCCGAGGGGACCCGACAGGCCCGAAGGAATAGAAGAAGAAGGTGGAGAGAG
AGACAGAGACAGATCCATTCGATTAGTGAACGGATCTCGACGGTATCGCCAAATGGCAGTATTCATCCAC
AATTTTAAAAGAAAAGGGGGGATTGGGGGGTACAGTGCAGGGGAAAGAATAGTAGACATAATAGCAACAG
ACATACAAACTAAAGAATTACAAAAACAAATTACAAAAATTCAAAATTTTCGGGTTTATTACAGGGACAG
CAGAGATCCAGTTTGGATCGATAAGCTTGATATCGAATTCA
