>Addgene plasmid #233928 | pHRSV_CHARMS-5xA | depositor partial sequence | sequence record 460086 | CHARMS inserts with 5 T6BM with Alanine mutation
ATGTCTGCGGGAGACCCCCGCGTGGGATCCGGGTCCCTGGACTCCTTCATGTTCTCCATACCCTTGGTCG
CGCTTAACGTGGGAGTGAGGCGCCGCCTATCGCTGTTCTTGAACCCTCGGACGCCCGTGGCGGCCGACTG
GACCTTGCTGGCGGAGGAGATGGGCTTCGAGTACTTGGAGATCCGAGAGCTGGAAACGCGCCCTGACCCC
ACTCGCAGTTTGTTGGATGCCTGGCAGGGGCGCTCTGGCGCGTCTGTCGGCAGGCTGCTAGAGCTGCTGG
CCTTGTTAGACCGTGAGGATATACTGAAGGAGCTGAAGTCGCGCATCGAGGAGGACTGCCAGAAATACTT
AGGTAAGCAGCAGAACCAGGAGTCCGAGAAGCCTTTACAGGTGGCCAGAGTGGAAAGCAGTGTCCCACAA
ACAAAGGAACTGGGAGGCATCACCACCCTTGATGACCCCCTAGGACAAACGCCGGAACTTTTCGATGCCT
TTATCTGCTACTGCCCCAACGATATCGAGTTTGTGCAGGAGATGATCCGGCAACTAGAACAGACAGACTA
TCGGCTTAAGTTGTGTGTGTCCGACCGTGACGTCCTGCCGGGCACCTGTGTCTGGTCCATTGCCAGCGAG
CTAATTGAGAAAAGGTGTCGCCGCATGGTGGTGGTTGTTTCTGACGATTATCTACAGAGCAAGGAATGTG
ACTTCCAGACCAAGTTTGCACTCAGCCTGTCTCCAGGTGTCCAACAGAAGCGACTGATTCCTATTAAATA
CAAGGCGATGAAGAAGGACTTTCCCAGTATCCTGCGGTTCATCACTATATGCGACTATACCAACCCTTGC
ACCAAGTCCTGGTTCTGGACCCGCCTTGCCAAGGCTTTGTCCCTGCCCGGAGGTAGTGGCGGGTCCGTGA
GCAAGGGCGAGGAGCTGTTCACCGGGGTGGTGCCCATCCTGGTCGAGCTGGACGGCGACGTAAACGGCCA
CAAGTTCAGCGTGTCCGGCGAGGGCGAGGGCGATGCCACCTACGGCAAGCTGACCCTGAAGTTCATCTGC
ACCACCGGCAAGCTGCCCGTGCCCTGGCCCACCCTCGTGACCACCCTGACCTACGGCGTGCAGTGCTTCA
GCCGCTACCCCGACCACATGAAGCAGCACGACTTCTTCAAGTCCGCCATGCCCGAAGGCTACGTCCAGGA
GCGCACCATCTTCTTCAAGGACGACGGCAACTACAAGACCCGCGCCGAGGTGAAGTTCGAGGGCGACACC
CTGGTGAACCGCATCGAGCTGAAGGGCATCGACTTCAAGGAGGACGGCAACATCCTGGGGCACAAGCTGG
AGTACAACTACAACAGCCACAACGTCTATATCATGGCCGACAAGCAGAAGAACGGCATCAAGGTGAACTT
CAAGATCCGCCACAACATCGAGGACGGCAGCGTGCAGCTCGCCGACCACTACCAGCAGAACACCCCCATC
GGCGACGGCCCCGTGCTGCTGCCCGACAACCACTACCTGAGCACCCAGTCCAAGCTGAGCAAAGACCCCA
ACGAGAAGCGCGATCACATGGTCCTGCTGGAGTTCGTGACCGCCGCCGGGATCACTCTCGGCATGGACGA
GCTGTACAAGGGTGGAAGTCCTAAACAAGAACCTCAAGCGATCGATTTCGGAGGAGGCAGTGGCGGCACA
GGATCCGGCGGGGGCAGCGGTGGGCCCAAACAGGAACCACAGGCAATTGATTTCGGCGGCGGGTCTGGAG
GTACAGGTAGCGGGGGCACTGGAGGCTCTCCAAAGCAGGAGCCTCAGGCGATAGACTTTGGCGGGGGGAG
CGGCGGTACTGGATCTGGCGGTGGCAGTGGTGGCCCTAAGCAGGAGCCCCAAGCAATCGACTTTGGGGGA
GGCAGTGGTGGGACCGGATCAGGAGGAACTGGGGGTAGTCCCAAGCAAGAACCACAAGCGATCGACTTTT
AA
